>Addgene plasmid #194528 | pRSII41K-TDH3pr | addgene full sequence | sequence record 380551 | Addgene NGS Result
GGGTGCACGAGTGGGTTACATCGAACTGGATCTCAACAGCGGTAAGATCCTTGAGAGTTTTCGCCCCGAA
GAACGTTTTCCAATGATGAGCACTTTTAAAGTTCTGCTATGTGGCGCGGTATTATCCCGTATTGACGCCG
GGCAAGAGCAACTCGGTCGCCGCATACACTATTCTCAGAATGACTTGGTTGAGTACTCACCAGTCACAGA
AAAGCATCTTACGGATGGCATGACAGTAAGAGAATTATGCAGTGCTGCCATAACCATGAGTGATAACACT
GCGGCCAACTTACTTCTGACAACGATCGGAGGACCGAAGGAGCTAACCGCTTTTTTGCACAACATGGGGG
ATCATGTAACTCGCCTTGATCGTTGGGAACCGGAGCTGAATGAAGCCATACCAAACGACGAGCGTGACAC
CACGATGCCTGTAGCAATGGCAACAACGTTGCGCAAACTATTAACTGGCGAACTACTTACTCTAGCTTCC
CGGCAACAATTAATAGACTGGATGGAGGCGGATAAAGTTGCAGGACCACTTCTGCGCTCGGCCCTTCCGG
CTGGCTGGTTTATTGCTGATAAATCTGGAGCCGGTGAGCGTGGGTCTCGCGGTATCATTGCAGCACTGGG
GCCAGATGGTAAGCCCTCCCGTATCGTAGTTATCTACACGACGGGGAGTCAGGCAACTATGGATGAACGA
AATAGACAGATCGCTGAGATAGGTGCCTCACTGATTAAGCATTGGTAACTGTCAGACCAAGTTTACTCAT
ATATACTTTAGATTGATTTAAAACTTCATTTTTAATTTAAAAGGATCTAGGTGAAGATCCTTTTTGATAA
TCTCATGACCAAAATCCCTTAACGTGAGTTTTCGTTCCACTGAGCGTCAGACCCCGTAGAAAAGATCAAA
GGATCTTCTTGAGATCCTTTTTTTCTGCGCGTAATCTGCTGCTTGCAAACAAAAAAACCACCGCTACCAG
CGGTGGTTTGTTTGCCGGATCAAGAGCTACCAACTCTTTTTCCGAAGGTAACTGGCTTCAGCAGAGCGCA
GATACCAAATACTGTTCTTCTAGTGTAGCCGTAGTTAGGCCACCACTTCAAGAACTCTGTAGCACCGCCT
ACATACCTCGCTCTGCTAATCCTGTTACCAGTGGCTGCTGCCAGTGGCGATAAGTCGTGTCTTACCAGGT
TGGACTCAAGACGATAGTTACCGGATAAGGCGCAGCGGTCGGGCTGAACGGGGGGTTCGTGCACACAGCC
CAGCTTGGAGCGAACGACCTACACCGAACTGAGATACCTACAGCGTGAGCTATGAGAAAGCGCCACGCTT
CCCGAAGGGAGAAAGGCGGACAGGTATCCGGTAAGCGGCAGGGTCGGAACAGGAGAGCGCACGAGGGAGC
TTCCAGGGGGAAACGCCTGGTATCTTTATAGTCCTGTCGGGTTTCGCCACCTCTGACTTGAGCGTCGATT
TTTGTGATGCTCGTCAGGGGGGCGGAGCCTATGGAAAAACGCCAGCAACGCGGCCTTTTTACGGTTCCTG
GCCTTTTGCTGGCCTTTTGCTCACATGTTCTTTCCTGCGTTATCCCCTGATTCTGTGGATAACCGTATTA
CCGCCTTTGAGTGAGCTGATACCGCTCGCCGCAGCCGAACGACCGAGCGCAGCGAGTCAGTGAGCGAGGA
AGCGGAAGAGCGCCCAATACGCAAACCGCCTCTCCCCGCGCGTTGGCCGATTCATTAATGCAGCTGGCAC
GACAGGTTTCCCGACTGGAAAGCGGGCAGTGAGCGCAACGCAATTAATGTGAGTTAGCTCACTCATTAGG
CACCCCAGGCTTTACACTTTATGCTTCCGGCTCGTATGTTGTGTGGAATTGTGAGCGGATAACAATTTCA
CACAGGAAACAGCTATGACCATGATTACGCCAAGCGCGCAATTAACCCTCACTAAAGGGAACAAAAGCTG
GAGCTCAGTTTATCATTATCAATACTCGCCATTTCAAAGAATACGTAAATAATTAATAGTAGTGATTTTC
CTAACTTTATTTAGTCAAAAAATTAGCCTTTTAATTCTGCTGTAACCCGTACATGCCCAAAATAGGGGGC
GGGTTACACAGAATATATAACATCGTAGGTGTCTGGGTGAACAGTTTATTCCTGGCATCCACTAAATATA
ATGGAGCCCGCTTTTTAAGCTGGCATCCAGAAAAAAAAAGAATCCCAGCACCAAAATATTGTTTTCTTCA
CCAACCATCAGTTCATAGGTCCATTCTCTTAGCGCAACTACAGAGAACAGGGGCACAAACAGGCAAAAAA
CGGGCACAACCTCAATGGAGTGATGCAACCTGCCTGGAGTAAATGATGACACAAGGCAATTGACCCACGC
ATGTATCTATCTCATTTTCTTACACCTTCTATTACCTTCTGCTCTCTCTGATTTGGAAAAAGCTGAAAAA
AAAGGTTGAAACCAGTTCCCTGAAATTATTCCCCTACTTGACTAATAAGTATATAAAGACGGTAGGTATT
GATTGTAATTCTGTAAATCTATTTCTTAAACTTCTTAAATTCTACTTTTATAGTTAGTCTTTTTTTTAGT
TTTAAAACACCAAGAACTTAGTTTCGACGGATCTAGAACTAGTGGATCCCCCGGGCTGCAGGAATTCGAT
ATCAAGCTTATCGATACCGTCGACCTCGAGTCATGTAATTAGTTATGTCACGCTTACATTCACGCCCTCC
CCCCACATCCGCTCTAACCGAAAAGGAAGGAGTTAGACAACCTGAAGTCTAGGTCCCTATTTATTTTTTT
ATAGTTATGTTAGTATTAAGAACGTTATTTATATTTCAAATTTTTCTTTTTTTTCTGTACAGACGCGTGT
ACGCATGTAACATTATACTGAAAACCTTGCTTGAGAAGGTTTTGGGACGCTCGAAGGCTTTAATTTGCGG
CCGGTACCCAATTCGCCCTATAGTGAGTCGTATTACGCGCGCTCACTGGCCGTCGTTTTACAACGTCGTG
ACTGGGAAAACCCTGGCGTTACCCAACTTAATCGCCTTGCAGCACATCCCCCTTTCGCCAGCTGGCGTAA
TAGCGAAGAGGCCCGCACCGATCGCCCTTCCCAACAGTTGCGCAGCCTGAATGGCGAATGG
[124 nt withheld, positions 3142-3265]
C
[91 nt withheld, positions 3267-3357]
A
[49 nt withheld, positions 3359-3407]
CCTTTGACGTTGGAGTCCACGTTCTTT
[37 nt withheld, positions 3435-3471]
ACCCTATCTCGGTCTATTCTTTTGATTTATAAGGGATTTTGCCGATTTCGGCCTATTGGTTAAAAAATGA
GCTGATTTAACAAAAATTTAACGCGAATTTTAACAAAATATTAACGCTTACAATTTCCTGATGCGGTATT
TTCTCCTTACGCATCTGTGCGGTATTTCACACCGCATAGACACTGGATGGCGGCGTTAGTATCGAATCGA
CAGCAGTATAGCGACCAGCATTCACATACGATTGACGCATGATATTACTTTCTGCGCACTTAACTTCGCA
TCTGGGCAGATGATGTCGAGGCGAAAAAAAATATAAATCACGCTAACATTTGATTAAAATAGAACAACTA
CAATATAAAAAAACTATACAAATGACAAGTTCTTGAAAACAAGAATCTTTTTATTGTCAGTACTGATTAG
AAAAACTCATCGAGCATCAAATGAAACTGCAATTTATTCATATCAGGATTATCAATACCATATTTTTGAA
AAAGCCGTTTCTGTAATGAAGGAGAAAACTCACCGAGGCAGTTCCATAGGATGGCAAGATCCTGGTATCG
GTCTGCGATTCCGACTCGTCCAACATCAATACAACCTATTAATTTCCCCTCGTCAAAAATAAGGTTATCA
AGTGAGAAATCACCATGAGTGACGACTGAATCCGGTGAGAATGGCAAAAGCTTATGCATTTCTTTCCAGA
CTTGTTCAACAGGCCAGCCATTACGCTCGTCATCAAAATCACTCGCATCAACCAAACCGTTATTCATTCG
TGATTGCGCCTGAGCGAGACGAAATACGCGATCGCTGTTAAAAGGACAATTACAAACAGGAATCGAATGC
AACCGGCGCAGGAACACTGCCAGCGCATCAACAATATTTTCACCTGAATCAGGATATTCTTCTAATACCT
GGAATGCTGTTTTGCCGGGGATCGCAGTGGTGAGTAACCATGCATCATCAGGAGTACGGATAAAATGCTT
GATGGTCGGAAGAGGCATAAATTCCGTCAGCCAGTTTAGTCTGACCATCTCATCTGTAACATCATTGGCA
ACGCTACCTTTGCCATGTTTCAGAAACAACTCTGGCGCATCGGGCTTCCCATACAATCGATAGATTGTCG
CACCTGATTGCCCGACATTATCGCGAGCCCATTTATACCCATATAAATCAGCATCCATGTTGGAATTTAA
TCGCGGCCTCGAAACGTGAGTCTTTTCCTTACCCATGGTTGTTTATGTTCGGATGTGATGTGAGAACTGT
ATCCTAGCAAGATTTTAAAAGGAAGTATATGAAAGAAGAACCTCAGTGGCAAATCCTAACCTTTTATATT
TCTCTACAGGGGCGCGGCGTGGGGACAATTCAACGCGTCTGTGAGGGGAGCGTTTCCCTGCTCGCAGGTC
TGCAGCGAGGAGCCGTAATTTTTGCTTCGCGCCGTGCGGCCATCAAAATGTATGGATGCAAATGATTATA
CATGGGGATGTATGGGCTAAATGTACGGGCGACAGTCACATCATGCCCCTGAGCTGCGCACGTCAAGACT
GTCAAGGAGGGTATTCTGGGCCTCCATGTCGCTGGCCGGGTGACCCGGCGGGGACGAGGCAAGCTAAGGT
GGTATGGTGCACTCTCAGTACAATCTGCTCTGATGCCGCATAGTTAAGCCAGCCCCGACACCCGCCAACA
CCCGCTGACGCGCCCTGACGGGCTTGTCTGCTCCCGGCATCCGCTTACAGACAAGCTGTGACCGTCTCCG
GGAGCTGCATGTGTCAGAGGTTTTCACCGTCATCACCGAAACGCGCGAGACGAAAGGGCCTCGTGATACG
CCTATTTTTATAGGTTAATGTCATGATAATAATGGTTTCTTAGACGGATCGCTTGCCTGTAACTTACACG
CGCCTCGTATCTTTTAATGATGGAATAATTTGGGAATTTACTCTGTGTTTATTTATTTTTATGTTTTGTA
TTTGGATTTTAGAAAGTAAATAAAGAAGGTAGAAGAGTTACGGAATGAAGAAAAAAAAATAAACAAAGGT
TTAAAAAATTTCAACAAAAAGCGTACTTTACATATATATTTATTAGACAAGAAAAGCAGATTAAATAGAT
ATACATTCGATTAACGATAAGTAAAATGTAAAATCACAGGATTTTCGTGTGTGGTCTTCTACACAGACAA
GATGAAACAATTCGGCATTAATACCTGAGAGCAGGAAGAGCAAGATAAAAGGTAGTATTTGTTGGCGATC
CCCCTAGAGTCTTTTACATCTTCGGAAAACAAAAACTATTTTTTCTTTAATTTCTTTTTTTACTTTCTAT
TTTTAATTTATATATTTATATTAAAAAATTTAAATTATAATTATTTTTATAGCACGTGATGAAAAGGACC
CAGGTGGCACTTTTCGGGGAAATGTGCGCGGAACCCCTATTTGTTTATTTTTCTAAATACATTCAAATAT
GTATCCGCTCATGAGACAATAACCCTGATAAATGCTTCAATAATATTGAAAAAGGAAGAGTATGAGTATT
CAACATTTCCGTGTCGCCCTTATTCCCTTTTTTGCGGCATTTTGCCTTCCTGTTTTTGCTCACCCAGAAA
CGCTGGTGAAAGTAAAAGATGCTGAAGATCAGTT
Features (pLannotate 1.2.2; 19 found; start..end, strand, type, name):
    919..1507    +  rep_origin     ori: high-copy-number ColE1/pMB1/pBR322/pUC origin of replication
   1690..1782    +  CDS            lacI (fragment): lac repressor; lacI; The lac repressor binds to the lac operator to inhibit transcription in E. coli. This inhibition can be relieved by adding lactose or isopropyl-β-D-thiogalactopyranoside (IPTG).
   1795..1816    +  protein_bind   CAP binding site: CAP binding activates transcription in the presence of cAMP. E. coli catabolite activator protein
   1831..1861    +  promoter       lac promoter: promoter for the E. coli lac operon
   1869..1885    +  protein_bind   lac operator: The lac repressor binds to the lac operator to inhibit transcription in E. coli. This inhibition can be relieved by adding lactose or isopropyl-β-D-thiogalactopyranoside (IPTG). lac repressor encoded by lacI
   1930..1948    +  promoter       T3 promoter: promoter for bacteriophage T3 RNA polymerase
   1973..2617    +  promoter       GAP promoter: S. cerevisiae TDH3; promoter for glyceraldehyde-3-phosphate dehydrogenase
   2622..2690    +  misc_feature   MCS (fragment): pBluescript multiple cloning site
   2691..2938    +  terminator     CYC1 terminator: S. cerevisiae CYC1; transcription terminator for CYC1
   2957..2975    -  promoter       T7 promoter: promoter for bacteriophage T7 RNA polymerase
   2983..3138    +  CDS            lacZα (fragment): LacZα fragment of β-galactosidase; lacZ fragment
   3142..3570    +  rep_origin     f1 ori (sequence partly withheld): f1 bacteriophage origin of replication; arrow indicates direction of (+) strand synthesis
   3598..3649    -  misc_feature   bom (fragment): basis of mobility region from pBR322
   3685..5041    -  gene           kanMX: yeast selectable marker conferring kanamycin resistance (Wach et al., 1994)
   5084..5133    -  misc_feature   bom (fragment): basis of mobility region from pBR322
   5235..5270    -  CDS            rop (fragment): Rop protein, which maintains plasmids at low copy number; rop
   5338..5841    -  misc_feature   CEN/ARS: S. cerevisiae CEN6 centromere fused to an autonomously replicating sequence
   5878..5982    +  promoter       AmpR promoter: bla
   5983..748     +  CDS            AmpR (across the origin): β-lactamase; bla; confers resistance to ampicillin, carbenicillin, and related antibiotics
