[The description below was written by a language model from this plasmid's Addgene catalogue record and pLannotate feature annotations shown in this document.]
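Description:
pRSII41K-TDH3pr is an empty yeast expression shuttle vector of about 6.1 kb, built on the pRSII41K backbone and designed for use in Saccharomyces cerevisiae and other yeasts without relying on auxotrophic markers. In yeast it is maintained through a CEN/ARS element (the CEN6 centromere fused to an autonomously replicating sequence), which gives stable, low-copy segregation. It is selected with G418 through a kanMX cassette. In E. coli it replicates from a ColE1/pUC-type origin and is selected with ampicillin through the β-lactamase gene and its native promoter. An f1 origin is also present, which allows single-stranded DNA production. The "low copy" designation in the record fits the centromeric behaviour in yeast, since the annotated bacterial origin is of the high-copy type.

The expression cassette consists of the strong constitutive TDH3 (glyceraldehyde-3-phosphate dehydrogenase, also called GAP) promoter, a pBluescript-derived multiple cloning site, and the CYC1 terminator/3' UTR. No insert is present, so a user clones an open reading frame into the MCS to obtain high-level constitutive expression. The cassette sits within remnants of the pBluescript lacZα region, flanked by T3 and T7 phage promoters, with the lac promoter, operator and CAP site upstream. The short lacI, rop and bom fragments in the annotation are backbone leftovers and are unlikely to be functional. Because selection depends on a drug marker, the vector suits prototrophic, wild or industrial yeast strains that lack the auxotrophic mutations needed for conventional pRS-type plasmids.
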