Addgene plasmid #194528: pRSII41K-TDH3pr
Purpose: (Empty Backbone) Low copy vector backbone with G418 selectivity, contains TDH3(pr)-MCS-CYC1(3'UTR)
Depositing lab: Patrick Gibney. Depositing organization: Cornell University. Publication: Auxotrophy-Independent Plasmid Shuttle Vectors for Applications in Diverse Yeasts. Smith JR, Sislak CD, Fernandez Mendoza P, Carmichael L, Lewis AG, Chen A, Jiang GZ, Gibney PA. Appl Microbiol. 2024; 4(1):453-469. doi: 10.3390/applmicrobiol4010031.
Backbone
  Vector backbone: pRSII41K
  Vector type: Yeast Expression
  Selectable markers: G418
Growth in bacteria
  Bacterial resistance: Ampicillin, 100 μg/mL
  Growth temperature: 37°C
  Growth strain: DH5alpha
  Copy number: Low Copy
Gene/Insert
  Gene/Insert name: None
Terms and licenses: Academic/Nonprofit Terms; Industry Terms: Not Available to Industry
How to cite: pRSII41K-TDH3pr was a gift from Patrick Gibney (Addgene plasmid # 194528 ; http://n2t.net/addgene:194528 ; RRID:Addgene_194528)
